>Addgene plasmid #204790 | MERS Mpro - His6-SUMO with autoprocessing - MSAVMQ/SGLVKM---MGVVMQ/SGVRKVTYGTAHWL | addgene full sequence | sequence record 419615 | Addgene NGS Result
AGGTTGAGGCCGTTGAGCACCGCCGCCGCAAGGAATGGTGCATGCAAGGAGATGGCGCCCAACAGTCCCC
CGGCCACGGGGCCTGCCACCATACCCACGCCGAAACAAGCGCTCATGAGCCCGAAGTGGCGAGCCCGATC
TTCCCCATCGGTGATGTCGGCGATATAGGCGCCAGCAACCGCACCTGTGGCGCCGGTGATGCCGGCCACG
ATGCGTCCGGCGTAGAGGATCGAGATCTCGATCCCGCGAAATTAATACGACTCACTATAGGGGAATTGTG
AGCGGATAACAATTCCCCTCTAGAAATAATTTTGTTTAACTTTAAGAAGGAGATATACATATGCACCACC
ATCATCACCATGGCTCAGGAGATCAGGAAGCGAAACCTTCGACCGAGGACCTGGGCGACAAGAAAGAAGG
GGAGTATATTAAGTTAAAGGTGATCGGCCAGGACTCAAGCGAGATCCACTTCAAAGTCAAAATGACCACG
CACCTCAAGAAGTTGAAGGAGAGTTACTGTCAACGGCAAGGGGTTCCTATGAACTCGCTTCGCTTCCTGT
TCGAGGGCCAGCGAATTGCGGACAACCACACACCTAAGGAACTTGGTATGGAAGAGGAAGACGTCATTGA
GGTGTACCAGGAGCAGACAGGCGGCATGTCCGCTGTCATGCAA
[918 nt withheld, positions 674-1591]
TAATGACTCGAGCACCCGTCGACAAGCTTGCGGCCGCACTCGAGCACCACCACCACCACCACTGAGATCC
GGCTGCTAACAAAGCCCGAAAGGAAGCTGAGTTGGCTGCTGCCACCGCTGAGCAATAACTAGCATAACCC
CTTGGGGCCTCTAAACGGGTCTTGAGGGGTTTTTTGCTGAAAGGAGGAACTATATCCGGATTGGCGAATG
GG
[124 nt withheld, positions 1804-1927]
C
[91 nt withheld, positions 1929-2019]
A
[49 nt withheld, positions 2021-2069]
CCTTTGACGTTGGAGTCCACGTTCTTT
[37 nt withheld, positions 2097-2133]
ACCCTATCTCGGTCTATTCTTTTGATTTATAAGGGATTTTGCCGATTTCGGCCTATTGGTTAAAAAATGA
GCTGATTTAACAAAAATTTAACGCGAATTTTAACAAAATATTAACGCTTACAATTTAGGTGGCACTTTTC
GGGGAAATGTGCGCGGAACCCCTATTTGTTTATTTTTCTAAATACATTCAAATATGTATCCGCTCATGAA
TTAATTCTTAGAAAAACTCATCGAGCATCAAATGAAACTGCAATTTATTCATATCAGGATTATCAATACC
ATATTTTTGAAAAAGCCGTTTCTGTAATGAAGGAGAAAACTCACCGAGGCAGTTCCATAGGATGGCAAGA
TCCTGGTATCGGTCTGCGATTCCGACTCGTCCAACATCAATACAACCTATTAATTTCCCCTCGTCAAAAA
TAAGGTTATCAAGTGAGAAATCACCATGAGTGACGACTGAATCCGGTGAGAATGGCAAAAGTTTATGCAT
TTCTTTCCAGACTTGTTCAACAGGCCAGCCATTACGCTCGTCATCAAAATCACTCGCATCAACCAAACCG
TTATTCATTCGTGATTGCGCCTGAGCGAGACGAAATACGCGATCGCTGTTAAAAGGACAATTACAAACAG
GAATCGAATGCAACCGGCGCAGGAACACTGCCAGCGCATCAACAATATTTTCACCTGAATCAGGATATTC
TTCTAATACCTGGAATGCTGTTTTCCCGGGGATCGCAGTGGTGAGTAACCATGCATCATCAGGAGTACGG
ATAAAATGCTTGATGGTCGGAAGAGGCATAAATTCCGTCAGCCAGTTTAGTCTGACCATCTCATCTGTAA
CATCATTGGCAACGCTACCTTTGCCATGTTTCAGAAACAACTCTGGCGCATCGGGCTTCCCATACAATCG
ATAGATTGTCGCACCTGATTGCCCGACATTATCGCGAGCCCATTTATACCCATATAAATCAGCATCCATG
TTGGAATTTAATCGCGGCCTAGAGCAAGACGTTTCCCGTTGAATATGGCTCATAACACCCCTTGTATTAC
TGTTTATGTAAGCAGACAGTTTTATTGTTCATGACCAAAATCCCTTAACGTGAGTTTTCGTTCCACTGAG
CGTCAGACCCCGTAGAAAAGATCAAAGGATCTTCTTGAGATCCTTTTTTTCTGCGCGTAATCTGCTGCTT
GCAAACAAAAAAACCACCGCTACCAGCGGTGGTTTGTTTGCCGGATCAAGAGCTACCAACTCTTTTTCCG
AAGGTAACTGGCTTCAGCAGAGCGCAGATACCAAATACTGTCCTTCTAGTGTAGCCGTAGTTAGGCCACC
ACTTCAAGAACTCTGTAGCACCGCCTACATACCTCGCTCTGCTAATCCTGTTACCAGTGGCTGCTGCCAG
TGGCGATAAGTCGTGTCTTACCGGGTTGGACTCAAGACGATAGTTACCGGATAAGGCGCAGCGGTCGGGC
TGAACGGGGGGTTCGTGCACACAGCCCAGCTTGGAGCGAACGACCTACACCGAACTGAGATACCTACAGC
GTGAGCTATGAGAAAGCGCCACGCTTCCCGAAGGGAGAAAGGCGGACAGGTATCCGGTAAGCGGCAGGGT
CGGAACAGGAGAGCGCACGAGGGAGCTTCCAGGGGGAAACGCCTGGTATCTTTATAGTCCTGTCGGGTTT
CGCCACCTCTGACTTGAGCGTCGATTTTTGTGATGCTCGTCAGGGGGGCGGAGCCTATGGAAAAACGCCA
GCAACGCGGCCTTTTTACGGTTCCTGGCCTTTTGCTGGCCTTTTGCTCACATGTTCTTTCCTGCGTTATC
CCCTGATTCTGTGGATAACCGTATTACCGCCTTTGAGTGAGCTGATACCGCTCGCCGCAGCCGAACGACC
GAGCGCAGCGAGTCAGTGAGCGAGGAAGCGGAAGAGCGCCTGATGCGGTATTTTCTCCTTACGCATCTGT
GCGGTATTTCACACCGCAATGGTGCACTCTCAGTACAATCTGCTCTGATGCCGCATAGTTAAGCCAGTAT
ACACTCCGCTATCGCTACGTGACTGGGTCATGGCTGCGCCCCGACACCCGCCAACACCCGCTGACGCGCC
CTGACGGGCTTGTCTGCTCCCGGCATCCGCTTACAGACAAGCTGTGACCGTCTCCGGGAGCTGCATGTGT
CAGAGGTTTTCACCGTCATCACCGAAACGCGCGAGGCAGCTGCGGTAAAGCTCATCAGCGTGGTCGTGAA
GCGATTCACAGATGTCTGCCTGTTCATCCGCGTCCAGCTCGTTGAGTTTCTCCAGAAGCGTTAATGTCTG
GCTTCTGATAAAGCGGGCCATGTTAAGGGCGGTTTTTTCCTGTTTGGTCACTGATGCCTCCGTGTAAGGG
GGATTTCTGTTCATGGGGGTAATGATACCGATGAAACGAGAGAGGATGCTCACGATACGGGTTACTGATG
ATGAACATGCCCGGTTACTGGAACGTTGTGAGGGTAAACAACTGGCGGTATGGATGCGGCGGGACCAGAG
AAAAATCACTCAGGGTCAATGCCAGCGCTTCGTTAATACAGATGTAGGTGTTCCACAGGGTAGCCAGCAG
CATCCTGCGATGCAGATCCGGAACATAATGGTGCAGGGCGCTGACTTCCGCGTTTCCAGACTTTACGAAA
CACGGAAACCGAAGACCATTCATGTTGTTGCTCAGGTCGCAGACGTTTTGCAGCAGCAGTCGCTTCACGT
TCGCTCGCGTATCGGTGATTCATTCTGCTAACCAGTAAGGCAACCCCGCCAGCCTAGCCGGGTCCTCAAC
GACAGGAGCACGATCATGCGCACCCGTGGGGCCGCCATGCCGGCGATAATGGCCTGCTTCTCGCCGAAAC
GTTTGGTGGCGGGACCAGTGACGAAGGCTTGAGCGAGGGCGTGCAAGATTCCGAATACCGCAAGCGACAG
GCCGATCATCGTCGCGCTCCAGCGAAAGTGGTCCTCGCCGAAAATGACCCAGAGCGCTGCCGGCACCTGT
CCTACGAGTTGCATGATAAAGAAGACAGTCATAAGTGCGGCGACGATAGTCATGCCCCGCGCCCACCGGA
AGGAGCTGACTGGGTTGAAGGCTCTCAAGGGCATCGGTCGAGATCCCGGTGCCTAATGAGTGAGCTAACT
TACATTAATTGCGTTGCGCTCACTGCCCGCTTTCCAGTCGGGAAACCTGTCGTGCCAGCTGCATTAATGA
ATCGGCCAACGCGCGGGGAGAGGCGGTTTGCGTATTGGGCGCCAGGGTGGTTTTTCTTTTCACCAGTGAG
ACGGGCAACAGCTGATTGCCCTTCACCGCCTGGCCCTGAGAGAGTTGCAGCAAGCGGTCCACGCTGGTTT
GCCCCAGCAGGCGAAAATCCTGTTTGATGGTGGTTAACGGCGGGATATAACATGAGCTGTCTTCGGTATC
GTCGTATCCCACTACCGAGATATCCGCACCAACGCGCAGCCCGGACTCGGTAATGGCGCGCATTGCGCCC
AGCGCCATCTGATCGTTGGCAACCAGCATCGCAGTGGGAACGATGCCCTCATTCAGCATTTGCATGGTTT
GTTGAAAACCGGACATGGCACTCCAGTCGCCTTCCCGTTCCGCTATCGGCTGAATTTGATTGCGAGTGAG
ATATTTATGCCAGCCAGCCAGACGCAGACGCGCCGAGACAGAACTTAATGGGCCCGCTAACAGCGCGATT
TGCTGGTGACCCAATGCGACCAGATGCTCCACGCCCAGTCGCGTACCGTCTTCATGGGAGAAAATAATAC
TGTTGATGGGTGTCTGGTCAGAGACATCAAGAAATAACGCCGGAACATTAGTGCAGGCAGCTTCCACAGC
AATGGCATCCTGGTCATCCAGCGGATAGTTAATGATCAGCCCACTGACGCGTTGCGCGAGAAGATTGTGC
ACCGCCGCTTTACAGGCTTCGACGCCGCTTCGTTCTACCATCGACACCACCACGCTGGCACCCAGTTGAT
CGGCGCGAGATTTAATCGCCGCGACAATTTGCGACGGCGCGTGCAGGGCCAGACTGGAGGTGGCAACGCC
AATCAGCAACGACTGTTTGCCCGCCAGTTGTTGTGCCACGCGGTTGGGAATGTAATTCAGCTCCGCCATC
GCCGCTTCCACTTTTTCCCGCGTTTTCGCAGAAACGTGGCTGGCCTGGTTCACCACGCGGGAAACGGTCT
GATAAGAGACACCGGCATACTCTGCGACATCGTATAACGTTACTGGTTTCACATTCACCACCCTGAATTG
ACTCTCTTCCGGGCGCTATCATGCCATACCGCGAAAGGTTTTGCGCCATTCGATGGTGTCCGGGATCTCG
ACGCTCTCCCTTATGCGACTCCTGCATTAGGAAGCAGCCCAGTAGT
Features (pLannotate 1.2.2; 20 found; start..end, strand, type, name):
    253..271     +  promoter       T7 promoter: promoter for bacteriophage T7 RNA polymerase
    272..296     +  protein_bind   lac operator: The lac repressor binds to the lac operator to inhibit transcription in E. coli. This inhibition can be relieved by adding lactose or isopropyl-β-D-thiogalactopyranoside (IPTG). lac repressor encoded by lacI
    311..333     +  RBS            RBS: efficient ribosome binding site from bacteriophage T7 gene 10 (Olins and Rangwala, 1989)
    371..667     +  CDS            SUMO1: SUMO1_HUMAN - Also known as SMT3C, SMT3H3, UBL1. Experimental evidence at protein level: Swiss-Prot protein existence level 1. Ubiquitin-like protein that can be covalently attached to proteins as a monomer or a lysine-linked polymer. Covalent attachment via an isopeptide bond to its substrates requires prior activation by the E1 complex SAE1-SAE2 and linkage to the E2 enzyme UBE2I, and can be promoted by E3 ligases such as PIAS1-4, RANBP2 or CBX4. This post- translational modification on lysine residues of proteins plays a crucial role in a number of cellular processes such as nuclear transpo
    659..1591    +  CDS            R1A_MERS1 (fragment) (sequence partly withheld): Experimental evidence at protein level: Swiss-Prot protein existence level 1. [Non-structural protein 10]: Plays a pivotal role in viral transcription by stimulating both nsp14 3'-5' exoribonuclease and nsp16 2'-O-methyltransferase activities. Therefore plays an essential role in viral mRNAs cap methylation. From Middle East respiratory syndrome-related coronavirus (isolate United Kingdom/H123990006/2012) (MERS-CoV) (Betacoronavirus England 1).
   1636..1653    +  CDS            9xHis (fragment): 9xHis affinity tag
   1663..1712    +  CDS            SET1 (fragment): solubility-enhancement tag derived from T7 phage gene 10B
   1720..1767    +  terminator     T7 terminator: transcription terminator for bacteriophage T7 RNA polymerase
   1804..2232    +  rep_origin     f1 ori (sequence partly withheld): f1 bacteriophage origin of replication; arrow indicates direction of (+) strand synthesis
   2285..2342    +  promoter       AmpR promoter (fragment): bla
   2351..3166    -  CDS            KanR: aminoglycoside phosphotransferase; aph(3')-Ia; confers resistance to kanamycin in bacteria or G418 (Geneticin®) in eukaryotes
   3288..3876    +  rep_origin     ori: high-copy-number ColE1/pMB1/pBR322/pUC origin of replication
   4062..4201    -  misc_feature   bom: basis of mobility region from pBR322
   4303..4494    -  CDS            rop: Rop protein, which maintains plasmids at low copy number; rop
   4511..4891    +  CDS            YPB1_ECOLX: Protein predicted: Swiss-Prot protein existence level 4. From Escherichia coli.
   4963..5254    -  CDS            TcR (fragment): tetracycline efflux protein; tet; confers resistance to tetracycline
   5269..5290    -  protein_bind   CAP binding site: CAP binding activates transcription in the presence of cAMP. E. coli catabolite activator protein
   5303..6385    -  CDS            lacI: lac repressor; lacI; The lac repressor binds to the lac operator to inhibit transcription in E. coli. This inhibition can be relieved by adding lactose or isopropyl-β-D-thiogalactopyranoside (IPTG).
   6386..6463    -  promoter       lacI promoter: lacI
   6471..231     -  CDS            TcR (fragment) (across the origin): tetracycline efflux protein; tet; confers resistance to tetracycline
