[The description below was written by a language model from this plasmid's Addgene catalogue record and pLannotate feature annotations shown in this document.]
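Description:
MERS Mpro - His6-SUMO with autoprocessing is a 6,519 nt bacterial expression plasmid built on the pNIC-6HIS-SUMO-GG backbone, a pET-style vector for producing the main protease (Mpro) of Middle East respiratory syndrome coronavirus in E. coli. It is selected with kanamycin through an aminoglycoside phosphotransferase gene and replicates from a ColE1/pBR322-type origin accompanied by the bom region and the rop gene, which restrains copy number. The catalogue lists copy number as unknown. An f1 origin is also present, and short tetracycline-resistance fragments appear to be non-functional remnants of the parental backbone.

Expression is driven by a T7 promoter with an adjacent lac operator and the T7 gene 10 ribosome binding site, with a plasmid-borne lacI gene supplying repressor. Transcription is therefore IPTG-inducible in hosts that provide T7 RNA polymerase, and it ends at a T7 terminator. The open reading frame encodes a SUMO domain, which the backbone and plasmid names indicate is preceded by a His6 tag, although the feature table does not annotate that tag separately. SUMO is fused directly to a fragment of the MERS-CoV replicase polyprotein 1a that covers Mpro.

As the name indicates, the protease is flanked by its native cleavage-site context on both sides, so the active enzyme should cut itself out of the fusion and release Mpro with authentic termini. The "Mutation" field records only the N-terminal junction rather than an amino-acid substitution. A histidine-tag fragment and a T7 gene 10B-derived fragment are annotated downstream of the insert, but the record does not say whether they are translated as part of the product. The stated purpose is bacterial expression of MERS Mpro. The record does not describe downstream applications.
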