Addgene plasmid #204790: MERS Mpro - His6-SUMO with autoprocessing - MSAVMQ/SGLVKM---MGVVMQ/SGVRKVTYGTAHWL
Purpose: Bacterial expression of MERS Mpro
Depositing lab: ASAP Discovery & Frank von Delft. Depositing organization: University of Oxford.
Backbone
  Vector backbone: pNIC-6HIS-SUMO-GG
  Vector type: Bacterial Expression
Growth in bacteria
  Bacterial resistance: Kanamycin, 50 μg/mL
  Growth temperature: 37°C
  Growth strain: DH5alpha
  Copy number: Unknown
Gene/Insert
  Gene/Insert name: MERS Mpro
  Species: MERS
  Mutation: MSAVMQ/SGLVKM
  Cloning method: Gateway Cloning
  Sequencing primers: 5′ N/A
How to cite: MERS Mpro - His6-SUMO with autoprocessing - MSAVMQ/SGLVKM---MGVVMQ/SGVRKVTYGTAHWL was a gift from ASAP Discovery & Frank von Delft (Addgene plasmid # 204790 ; http://n2t.net/addgene:204790 ; RRID:Addgene_204790)
