>Addgene plasmid #204790 | MERS Mpro - His6-SUMO with autoprocessing - MSAVMQ/SGLVKM---MGVVMQ/SGVRKVTYGTAHWL | depositor partial sequence | sequence record 398063 | Insert
ATGCACCACCATCATCACCATGGCTCAGGAGATCAGGAAGCGAAACCTTCGACCGAGGACCTGGGCGACA
AGAAAGAAGGGGAGTATATTAAGTTAAAGGTGATCGGCCAGGACTCAAGCGAGATCCACTTCAAAGTCAA
AATGACCACGCACCTCAAGAAGTTGAAGGAGAGTTACTGTCAACGGCAAGGGGTTCCTATGAACTCGCTT
CGCTTCCTGTTCGAGGGCCAGCGAATTGCGGACAACCACACACCTAAGGAACTTGGTATGGAAGAGGAAG
ACGTCATTGAGGTGTACCAGGAGCAGACAGGCGGCATGTCCGCTGTCATGCAA
[918 nt withheld, positions 334-1251]
TAATGA
